Addgene plasmid #167299: pDGE687
Purpose: (Empty Backbone) Vector for plant genome editing containing p35S:GFP-Cas9 expression cassette, nptII selection marker, and SlFAST2 and Ca-Bs3 counterselction markers, but not sgRNAs.
Depositing lab: Johannes Stuttmann. Depositing organization: Martin-Luther-Universitaet Halle-Wittenberg. Publication: Highly efficient multiplex editing: One-shot generation of 8x Nicotiana benthamiana and 12x Arabidopsis mutants. Stuttmann J, Barthel K, Martin P, Ordon J, Erickson JL, Herr R, Ferik F, Kretschmer C, Berner T, Keilwagen J, Marillonnet S, Bonas U. Plant J. 2021 Feb 12. doi: 10.1111/tpj.15197. PubMed 33577114.
Backbone
  Vector backbone: Unknown
  Vector type: Plant Expression, CRISPR
  Selectable markers: nptII, SlFAST2, Ca-Bs3
Growth in bacteria
  Bacterial resistance: Chloramphenicol and Spectinomycin, 25 & 50 μg/mL
  Growth temperature: 37°C
  Growth strain: ccdB Survival
  Copy number: High Copy
Gene/Insert
  Gene/Insert name: None
Terms and licenses: Academic/Nonprofit Terms; Industry Terms: Not Available to Industry
How to cite: pDGE687 was a gift from Johannes Stuttmann (Addgene plasmid # 167299 ; http://n2t.net/addgene:167299 ; RRID:Addgene_167299)
