[The description below was written by a language model from this plasmid's Addgene catalogue record and pLannotate feature annotations shown in this document.]
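Description:
pDGE687 is a large (about 26 kb) binary T-DNA vector for Agrobacterium-mediated plant genome editing, supplied as an empty recipient that carries the nuclease and marker cassettes but no sgRNAs. The catalogue lists the backbone as unknown. The feature table shows a pVS1 replicon (oriV, RepA, StaA) for maintenance in Agrobacterium, together with a ColE1/pBR322-type origin and bom site for high-copy propagation in E. coli. An aadA gene outside the T-DNA confers spectinomycin resistance. Next to the right border sits a chloramphenicol resistance gene linked to the ccdB toxin. This explains the dual chloramphenicol/spectinomycin selection and the need for a ccdB-tolerant strain. Such a cassette normally acts as a negative-selection placeholder that is replaced when guide RNA units are cloned in, although the record does not describe the cloning sites.

Between the left and right border repeats, a CaMV 35S promoter with a TMV Ω translational enhancer drives an mEGFP–Streptococcus pyogenes Cas9 fusion, terminated by the pea rbcS-E9 terminator. The Cas9 annotation is split into two blocks; the record does not say why. Transformants are selected with an nptII gene conferring kanamycin resistance, under the NOS promoter, TMV Ω and the NOS terminator. Two tandem TagRFP-T reading frames probably correspond to the SlFAST2 marker named in the catalogue, presumably a seed fluorescence marker. A region with flavin monooxygenase (YUCCA-like) homology followed by the OCS terminator probably represents the Ca-Bs3 gene. The catalogue describes both as counterselection markers, which would help identify transgene-free progeny after editing. The associated work used this vector family for highly multiplexed editing in Nicotiana benthamiana and Arabidopsis.
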