Features (pLannotate 1.2.2; 35 found; start..end, strand, type, name):
    101..502     +  CDS            Y4CG_SINFN (fragment): Protein inferred from homology: Swiss-Prot protein existence level 3. From Sinorhizobium fredii (strain NBRC 101917 / NGR234).
   1062..1691    +  CDS            pVS1 StaA: stability protein from the Pseudomonas plasmid pVS1 (Heeb et al., 2000)
   2120..3193    +  CDS            pVS1 RepA: replication protein from the Pseudomonas plasmid pVS1 (Heeb et al., 2000)
   3259..3453    +  rep_origin     pVS1 oriV: origin of replication for the Pseudomonas plasmid pVS1 (Heeb et al., 2000)
   3656..3695    +  CDS            rop (fragment): Rop protein, which maintains plasmids at low copy number; rop
   3797..3933    +  misc_feature   bom: basis of mobility region from pBR322
   4123..4711    -  rep_origin     ori: high-copy-number ColE1/pMB1/pBR322/pUC origin of replication
   4957..5744    -  CDS            SmR (fragment): aminoglycoside adenylyltransferase (Murphy, 1985); aadA; confers resistance to spectinomycin and streptomycin
   5755..5811    -  CDS            GmR (fragment): gentamycin acetyltransferase; aacC1; confers resistance to gentamycin
   5987..6010    -  promoter       Pc promoter (fragment): intI1 (promoter lies within the coding sequence); class 1 integron promoter
   6269..6293    +  misc_feature   LB T-DNA repeat: left border repeat from nopaline C58 T-DNA
   6365..6617    -  terminator     NOS terminator: nopaline synthase terminator and poly(A) signal
   6630..7424    -  CDS            NeoR/KanR: aminoglycoside phosphotransferase from Tn5; aph(3')-II (or nptII); confers resistance to neomycin, kanamycin, and G418 (Geneticin®)
   7426..7481    -  misc_feature   TMV Ω: translational enhancer from the tobacco mosaic virus 5'-leader sequence (Gallie et al., 1988)
   7517..7696    -  promoter       NOS promoter: nopaline synthase promoter
   9703..10431   -  CDS            TagRFP-T: TagRFP-T is a basic (constitutively fluorescent) red fluorescent protein published in 2008, derived from Entacmaea quadricolor. It has low acid sensitivity.
  10444..11175   -  CDS            TagRFP-T: TagRFP-T is a basic (constitutively fluorescent) red fluorescent protein published in 2008, derived from Entacmaea quadricolor. It has low acid sensitivity.
  12253..12960   -  terminator     OCS terminator: octopine synthase terminator
  12974..13135   -  CDS            YUCCA1 (fragment): YUC1_ORYSJ - Experimental evidence at protein level: Swiss-Prot protein existence level 1. Involved in auxin biosynthesis (PubMed:17220367, PubMed:29740464). Converts the indole-3-pyruvic acid (IPA) produced by the TAA family to indole-3-acetic acid (IAA) (Probable). Functions downstream of TAR2 in auxin biosynthesis (PubMed:29740464). Functions upstream of WOX11, a transcription factor that promotes the development of crown roots (PubMed:29740464). From Oryza sativa subsp. japonica (Rice).
  13528..13677   -  CDS            YUCCA4 (fragment): YUC4_ORYSJ - Experimental evidence at protein level: Swiss-Prot protein existence level 1. Involved in auxin biosynthesis in anthers. From Oryza sativa subsp. japonica (Rice).
  13829..14446   -  CDS            YUC6 (fragment): YUC6_ARATH - Also known as HYT1, YUCCA6. Experimental evidence at protein level: Swiss-Prot protein existence level 1. Involved in auxin biosynthesis via the indole-3-pyruvic acid (IPA) pathway. Also able to convert in vitro phenyl pyruvate (PPA) to phenyl acetic acid (PAA). Required for the formation of floral organs and vascular tissues. Belongs to the set of redundant YUCCA genes probably responsible for auxin biosynthesis in shoots. From Arabidopsis thaliana (Mouse-ear cress).
  15419..15538   -  CDS            RCL1_ARATH (fragment): Experimental evidence at transcript level: Swiss-Prot protein existence level 2. Does not have cyclase activity. Plays a role in 40S- ribosomal-subunit biogenesis in the early pre-rRNA processing steps at sites A0, A1 and A2 that are required for proper maturation of the 18S RNA (By similarity). From Arabidopsis thaliana (Mouse-ear cress).
  15567..16199   -  terminator     E9 terminator: terminator and polyadenylation signal from the pea rbcS-E9 gene
  16585..21543   -  CDS            cas9: CAS9_STRP1 - Also known as csn1 From Streptococcus pyogenes serotype M1.
  21674..21952   -  CDS            cas9 (fragment): CAS9_STRP1 - Also known as csn1 From Streptococcus pyogenes serotype M1.
  21959..22672   -  CDS            mEGFP: mEGFP is a basic (constitutively fluorescent) green fluorescent protein published in 2002, derived from Aequorea victoria. It has moderate acid sensitivity.
  22726..22779   -  misc_feature   TMV Ω: translational enhancer from the tobacco mosaic virus 5'-leader sequence (Gallie et al., 1988)
  22808..23153   -  promoter       CaMV 35S promoter: strong constitutive promoter from cauliflower mosaic virus
  22810..22856   -  promoter       minimal CaMV 35S promoter: minimal 35S promoter from cauliflower mosaic virus
  23337..24143   -  CDS            IBMP_CAMVB (fragment): Experimental evidence at protein level: Swiss-Prot protein existence level 1. Enhances the ribosomal termination-reinitiation event leading to the translation of major open reading frames on the polycistronic viral RNAs. From Cauliflower mosaic virus (strain Bari 1) (CaMV).
  24177..24279   +  promoter       cat promoter: promoter of the E. coli cat gene encoding chloramphenicol acetyltransferase
  24280..24938   +  CDS            CmR: chloramphenicol acetyltransferase; cat; confers resistance to chloramphenicol
  25120..25278   +  CDS            ccdA (fragment): CCDA_ECO57 - Also known as H, letA. Experimental evidence at protein level: Swiss-Prot protein existence level 1. Antitoxin component of a type II toxin-antitoxin (TA) system which inhibits the post-segregational killing (PSK) of plasmid-free cells, also referred to as a plasmid addiction system. Binds to and blocks the activity of CcdB; will also remove bound CcdB protein from the CcdB-GyrA complex by forming a CcdA-CcdB complex, a process termed rejuvenation. Functions as a transcriptional corepressor for the ccdAB operon, repression also requires CcdB (By similarity). From Escherichia coli
  25283..25585   +  CDS            ccdB: CCDB_ECOLI - Also known as G, letB, letD. Experimental evidence at protein level: Swiss-Prot protein existence level 1. Toxic component of a type II toxin-antitoxin (TA) system, functioning in plasmid maintainence. Responsible for the post- segregational killing (PSK) of plasmid-free cells, also referred to as a plasmid addiction system. Half-life of over 2 hours. Cell killing by CcdB is accompanied by filamentation, defects in chromosome and plasmid segregation, defects in cell division, formation of anucleate cells, decreased DNA synthesis and plasmid loss. Interferes with the activity of DN
  25709..25733   +  misc_feature   RB T-DNA repeat: right border repeat from nopaline C58 T-DNA
>Addgene plasmid #167299 | pDGE687 | addgene full sequence | sequence record 333326 | Addgene NGS Result
TTCCTGGCGTTTTCTTGTCGCGTGTTTTAGTCGCATAAAGTAGAATACTTGCGACTAGAACCGGAGACAT
TACGCCATGAACAAGAGCGCCGCCGCTGGCCTGCTGGGCTATGCCCGCGTCAGCACCGACGACCAGGACT
TGACCAACCAACGGGCCGAACTGCACGCGGCCGGCTGCACCAAGCTGTTTTCCGAGAAGATCACCGGCAC
CAGGCGCGACCGCCCGGAGCTGGCCAGGATGCTTGACCACCTACGCCCTGGCGACGTTGTGACAGTGACC
AGGCTAGACCGCCTGGCCCGCAGCACCCGCGACCTACTGGACATTGCCGAGAGCATCCAGGAGGCCGGCG
CGGGCCTGCGTAGCCTGGCAGAGCCGTGGGCCGACACCACCACGCCGGCCGGCCGCATGGTGTTGACCGT
GTTCGCCGGCATTGCCGAGTTCGAGCGTTCCCTAATCATCGACCGCACCCGGAGCGGGCGCGAGGCCGCC
AAGGCCCGAGGCGTGAAGTTTGGCCCCCGCCCTACCCTCACCCCGGCACAGATCGCGCACGCCCGCGAGC
TGATCGACCAGGAAGGCCGCACCGTGAAAGAGGCGGCTGCACTGCTTGGCGTGCATCGCTCGACCCTGTA
CCGCGCACTTGAGCGCAGCGAGGAAGTGACGCCCACCGAGGCCAGGCGGCGCGGTGCCTTCCGTGAGGAC
GCATTGACCGAGGCCGACGCCCTGGCGGCCGCCGAGAATGAACGCCAAGAGGAACAAGCATGAAACCGCA
CCAGGACGGCCAGGACGAACCGTTTTTCATTACCGAAGAGATCGAGGCGGAGATGATCGCGGCCGGGTAC
GTGTTCGAGCCGCCCGCGCACGTCTCAACCGTGCGGCTGCATGAAATCCTGGCCGGTTTGTCTGATGCCA
AGCTGGCGGCCTGGCCGGCCAGCTTGGCCGCTGAAGAAACCGAGCGCCGCCGTCTAAAAAGGTGATGTGT
ATTTGAGTAAAACAGCTTGCGTCATGCGGTCGCTGCGTATATGATGCGATGAGTAAATAAACAAATACGC
AAGGGGAACGCATGAAGGTTATCGCTGTACTTAACCAGAAAGGCGGGTCAGGCAAGACGACCATCGCAAC
CCATCTAGCCCGCGCCCTGCAACTCGCCGGGGCCGATGTTCTGTTAGTCGATTCCGATCCCCAGGGCAGT
GCCCGCGATTGGGCGGCCGTGCGGGAAGATCAACCGCTAACCGTTGTCGGCATCGACCGCCCGACGATTG
ACCGCGACGTGAAGGCCATCGGCCGGCGCGACTTCGTAGTGATCGACGGAGCGCCCCAGGCGGCGGACTT
GGCTGTGTCCGCGATCAAGGCAGCCGACTTCGTGCTGATTCCGGTGCAGCCAAGCCCTTACGACATATGG
GCCACCGCCGACCTGGTGGAGCTGGTTAAGCAGCGCATTGAGGTCACGGATGGAAGGCTACAAGCGGCCT
TTGTAGTGTCGCGGGCGATCAAAGGCACGCGCATCGGCGGTGAGGTTGCCGAGGCGCTGGCCGGGTACGA
GCTGCCCATTCTTGAGTCCCGTATCACGCAGCGCGTGAGCTACCCAGGCACTGCCGCCGCCGGCACAACC
GTTCTTGAATCAGAACCCGAGGGCGACGCTGCCCGCGAGGTCCAGGCGCTGGCCGCTGAAATTAAATCAA
AACTCATTTGAGTTAATGAGGTAAAGAGAAAATGAGCAAAAGCACAAACACGCTAAGTGCCGGCCGTCCG
AGCGCACGCAGCAGCAAGGCTGCAACGTTGGCCAGCCTGGCAGACACGCCAGCCATGAAGCGGGTCAACT
TTCAGTTGCCGGCGGAGGATCACACCAAGCTGAAGATGTACGCGGTACGCCAAGGCAAGACCATTACCGA
GCTGCTATCTGAATACATCGCGCAGCTACCAGAGTAAATGAGCAAATGAATAAATGAGTAGATGAATTTT
AGCGGCTAAAGGAGGCGGCATGGAAAATCAAGAACAACCAGGCACCGACGCCGTGGAATGCCCCATGTGT
GGAGGAACGGGCGGTTGGCCAGGCGTAAGCGGCTGGGTTGTCTGCCGGCCCTGCAATGGCACTGGAACCC
CCAAGCCCGAGGAATCGGCGTGAGCGGTCGCAAACCATCCGGCCCGGTACAAATCGGCGCGGCGCTGGGT
GATGACCTGGTGGAGAAGTTGAAGGCCGCGCAGGCCGCCCAGCGGCAACGCATCGAGGCAGAAGCACGCC
CCGGTGAATCGTGGCAAGCGGCCGCTGATCGAATCCGCAAAGAATCCCGGCAACCGCCGGCAGCCGGTGC
GCCGTCGATTAGGAAGCCGCCCAAGGGCGACGAGCAACCAGATTTTTTCGTTCCGATGCTCTATGACGTG
GGCACCCGCGATAGTCGCAGCATCATGGACGTGGCCGTTTTCCGTCTGTCGAAGCGTGACCGACGAGCTG
GCGAGGTGATCCGCTACGAGCTTCCAGACGGGCACGTAGAGGTTTCCGCAGGGCCGGCCGGCATGGCCAG
TGTGTGGGATTACGACCTGGTACTGATGGCGGTTTCCCATCTAACCGAATCCATGAACCGATACCGGGAA
GGGAAGGGAGACAAGCCCGGCCGCGTGTTCCGTCCACACGTTGCGGACGTACTCAAGTTCTGCCGGCGAG
CCGATGGCGGAAAGCAGAAAGACGACCTGGTAGAAACCTGCATTCGGTTAAACACCACGCACGTTGCCAT
GCAGCGTACGAAGAAGGCCAAGAACGGCCGCCTGGTGACGGTATCCGAGGGTGAAGCCTTGATTAGCCGC
TACAAGATCGTAAAGAGCGAAACCGGGCGGCCGGAGTACATCGAGATCGAGCTAGCTGATTGGATGTACC
GCGAGATCACAGAAGGCAAGAACCCGGACGTGCTGACGGTTCACCCCGATTACTTTTTGATCGATCCCGG
CATCGGCCGTTTTCTCTACCGCCTGGCACGCCGCGCCGCAGGCAAGGCAGAAGCCAGATGGTTGTTCAAG
ACGATCTACGAACGCAGTGGCAGCGCCGGAGAGTTCAAGAAGTTCTGTTTCACCGTGCGCAAGCTGATCG
GGTCAAATGACCTGCCGGAGTACGATTTGAAGGAGGAGGCGGGGCAGGCTGGCCCGATCCTAGTCATGCG
CTACCGCAACCTGATCGAGGGCGAAGCATCCGCCGGTTCCTAATGTACGGAGCAGATGCTAGGGCAAATT
GCCCTAGCAGGGGAAAAAGGTCGAAAAGGTGTCTTTCCTGTGGATAGCACGTACATTGGGAACCCAAAGC
CGTACATTGGGAACCGGAACCCGTACATTGGGAACCCAAAGCCGTACATTGGGAACCGGTCACACATGTA
AGTGACTGATATAAAAGAGAAAAAAGGCGATTTTTCCGCCTAAAACTCTTTAAAACTTATTAAAACTCTT
AAAACCCGCCTGGCCTGTGCATAACTGTCTGGCCAGCGCACAGCCGAAGAGCTGCAAAAAGCGCCTACCC
TTCGGTCGCTGCGCTCCCTACGCCCCGCCGCTTCGCGTCGGCCTATCGCGGCCGCTGGCCGCTCAAAAAT
GGCTGGCCTACGGCCAGGCAATCTACCAGGGCGCGGACAAGCCGCGCCGTCGCCACTCGACCGCCGGCGC
CCACATCAAGGCACCCTGCCTCGCGCGTTTCGGTGATGACGGTGAAAACCTCTGACACATGCAGCTCCCG
GAGACGGTCACAGCTTGTCTGTAAGCGGATGCCGGGAGCAGACAAGCCCGTCAGGGCGCGTCAGCGGGTG
TTGGCGGGTGTCGGGGCGCAGCCATGACCCAGTCACGTAGCGATAGCGGAGTGTATACTGGCTTAACTAT
GCGGCATCAGAGCAGATTGTACTGAGAGTGCACCATATGCGGTGTGAAATACCGCACAGATGCGTAAGGA
GAAAATACCGCATAAGGCGCTCTTCCGCTTCCTCGCTCACTGACTCGCTGCGCTCGGTCGTTCGGCTGCG
GCGAGCGGTATCAGCTCACTCAAAGGCGGTAATACGGTTATCCACAGAATCAGGGGATAACGCAGGAAAG
AACATGTGAGCAAAAGGCCAGCAAAAGGCCAGGAACCGTAAAAAGGCCGCGTTGCTGGCGTTTTTCCATA
GGCTCCGCCCCCCTGACGAGCATCACAAAAATCGACGCTCAAGTCAGAGGTGGCGAAACCCGACAGGACT
ATAAAGATACCAGGCGTTTCCCCCTGGAAGCTCCCTCGTGCGCTCTCCTGTTCCGACCCTGCCGCTTACC
GGATACCTGTCCGCCTTTCTCCCTTCGGGAAGCGTGGCGCTTTCTCATAGCTCACGCTGTAGGTATCTCA
GTTCGGTGTAGGTCGTTCGCTCCAAGCTGGGCTGTGTGCACGAACCCCCCGTTCAGCCCGACCGCTGCGC
CTTATCCGGTAACTATCGTCTTGAGTCCAACCCGGTAAGACACGACTTATCGCCACTGGCAGCAGCCACT
GGTAACAGGATTAGCAGAGCGAGGTATGTAGGCGGTGCTACAGAGTTCTTGAAGTGGTGGCCTAACTACG
GCTACACTAGAAGGACAGTATTTGGTATCTGCGCTCTGCTGAAGCCAGTTACCTTCGGAAAAAGAGTTGG
TAGCTCTTGATCCGGCAAACAAACCACCGCTGGTAGCGGTGGTTTTTTTGTTTGCAAGCAGCAGATTACG
CGCAGAAAAAAAGGATCTCAAGAAGATCCTTTGATCTTTTCTACGGGGTCTGACGCTCAGTGGAACGAAA
ACTCACGTTAAGGGATTTTGGTCATGCATGATATATCTCCCAATTTGTGTAGGGCTTATTATGCACGCTT
AAAAATAATAAAAGCAGACTTGACCTGATAGTTTGGCTGTGAGCAATTATGTGCTTAGTGCATCTAACGC
TTGAGTTAAGCCGCGCCGCGAAGCGGCGTCGGCTTGAACGAATTTCTAGCTAGACATTATTTGCCGACTA
CCTTGGTGATCTCGCCTTTCACGTAGTGGACAAATTCTTCCAACTGATCTGCGCACGAGGCCAAGCGATC
TTCTTCTTGTCCAAGATAAGCCTGTCTAGCTTCAAGTATGACGGGCTGATACTGGGCCGGCAGGCGCTCC
ATTGCCCAGTCGGCAGCGACATCCTTCGGCGCGATTTTGCCGGTTACTGCGCTGTACCAAATGCGGGACA
ACGTAAGCACTACATTTCGCTCATCGCCAGCCCAGTCGGGCGGCGAGTTCCATAGCGTTAAGGTTTCATT
TAGCGCCTCAAATAGATCCTGTTCAGGAACCGGATCAAAGAGTTCCTCCGCCGCTGGACCTACCAAGGCA
ACGCTATGTTCTCTTGCTTTTGTCAGCAAGATAGCCAGATCAATGTCGATCGTGGCTGGCTCGAAGATAC
CTGCAAGAATGTCATTGCGCTGCCATTCTCCAAATTGCAGTTCGCGCTTAGCTGGATAACGCCACGGAAT
GATGTCGTCGTGCACAACAATGGTGACTTCTACAGCGCGGAGAATCTCGCTCTCTCCAGGGGAAGCCGAA
GTTTCCAAAAGGTCGTTGATCAAAGCTCGCCGCGTTGTTTCATCAAGCCTTACGGTCACCGTAACCAGCA
AATCAATATCACTGTGTGGCTTCAGGCCGCCATCCACTGCGGAGCCGTACAAATGTACGGCCAGCAACGT
CGGTTCGAGATGGCGCTCGATGACGCCAACTACCTCTGATAGTTGAGTCGATACTTCGGCGATCACCGCT
TCCCCCATGATGTTTAACTTTGTTTTAGGGCGACTGCCCTGCTGCGTAACATCGTTGCTGCTCCATAACA
TCAAACATCGACCCACGGCGTAACGCGCTTGCTGCTTGGATGCCCGAGGCATAGACTGTACCCCAAAAAA
ACAGTCATAACAAGCCATGAAAACCGCCACTGCGCCGTTACCACCGCTGCGTTCGGTCAAGGTTCTGGAC
CAGTTGCGTGAGCGCATACGCTACTTGCATTACAGCTTACGAACCGAACAGGCTTATGTCCACTGGGTTC
GTGCCCGAATTGATCACAGGCAGCAACGCTCTGTCATCGTTACAATCAGCATGCTACCCTCCGCGAGATC
ATCCGTGTTTAAAACCCGGCAGCTTAGTTGCCGTTCTTCCGAATAGCATCGGTAACATGAGCAAAGTCTG
CCGCCTTACAACGGCTCTCCCGCTGACGCCGTCCCGGACTGATGGGCTGCCTGTATCGAGTGGTGATTTT
GTGCCGAGCTGCCGGTCGGGGAGCTGTTGGCTGGCTGGTGGCAGGATATATTGTGGTGTAAACAAATTGA
CGCTTAGACAACTTAATAACACATTGCGGATCCCTCGGTCACATGTGCATCCTCCACAAGCGTCGATCTA
GTAACATAGATGACACCGCGCGCGATAATTTATCCTAGTTTGCGCGCTATATTTTGTTTTCTATCGCGTA
TTAAATGTATAATTGCGGGACTCTAATCATAAAAACCCATCTCATAAATAACGTCATGCATTACATGTTA
ATTATTACATGCTTAACGTAATTCAACAGAAATTATATGATAATCATCGCAAGACCGGCAACAGGATTCA
ATCTTAAGAAACTTTATTGCCAAATGTTTGAACGATCTGCTTGACAAGCTCAGAAGAACTCGTCAAGAAG
GCGATAGAAGGCGATGCGCTGCGAATCGGGAGCGGCGATACCGTAAAGCACGAGGAAGCGGTCAGCCCAT
TCGCCGCCAAGCTCTTCAGCAATATCACGGGTAGCCAACGCTATGTCCTGATAGCGGTCCGCCACACCCA
GCCGGCCACAGTCGATGAATCCAGAAAAGCGGCCATTTTCCACCATGATATTCGGCAAGCAGGCATCGCC
ATGGGTCACGACGAGATCATCGCCGTCGGGCATGCGCGCCTTGAGCCTGGCGAACAGTTCGGCTGGCGCG
AGCCCCTGATGCTCTTCGTCCAGATCATCCTGATCGACAAGACCGGCTTCCATCCGAGTACGTGCTCGCT
CGATGCGATGTTTCGCTTGGTGGTCGAATGGGCAGGTAGCCGGATCAAGCGTATGCAGCCGCCGCATTGC
ATCAGCCATGATGGATACTTTCTCGGCAGGAGCAAGGTGAGATGACAGGAGATCCTGCCCCGGCACTTCG
CCCAATAGCAGCCAGTCCCTTCCCGCTTCAGTGACAACGTCGAGCACAGCTGCGCAAGGAACGCCCGTCG
TGGCCAGCCACGATAGCCGCGCTGCCTCGTCCTGCAGTTCATTCAGGGCACCGGACAGGTCGGTCTTGAC
AAAAAGAACCGGGCGCCCCTGCGCTGACAGCCGGAACACGGCGGCATCAGAGCAGCCGATTGTCTGTTGT
GCCCAGTCATAGCCGAATAGCCTCTCCACCCAAGCGGCCGGAGAACCTGCGTGCAATCCATCTTGTTCAA
TCATTGTAATTGTAAATAGTAATTGTAATGTTGTTTGTTGTTTGTTGTTGTTGGTAATTGTTGTAAAAAT
ACAGTATGAGAGTGAATATGAGACTCTAATTGGATACCGAGGGGAATTTATGGAACGTCAGTGGAGCATT
TTTGACAAGAAATATTTGCTAGCTGATAGTGACCTTAGGCGACTTTTGAACGCGCAATAATGGTTTCTGA
CGTATGTGCTTAGCTCATTAAACTCCAGAAACCCGCGGCTGAGTGGCTCCTTCAACGTTGCGGTTCTGTC
AGTTCCAAACGTAAAACGGCTTGTCCCGCGTCATCGGCGGGGGTCATAACGTGACTCCCTTAATTCTCCG
CTCTCCGCATGCGAATTCTCTGAGCGGTGAGATTTCTCAGCTGGAGAAGTTCATTAGGGAGCATGTGAAA
CCTTGATTATGGTATTTCAAGCAAACGGGGGGCCCCTTTTTATTTCCTTCTCTTTTATTTTTGGTCCGGG
AAGCTGAAAATACTATCAGATAGACGAAAAAAACATCAACTTGGGGAACATTTTCCAAGTAGGGATAGGA
ATTTGAAGAGTTCTCCTTATGTTCTATTGGCAATCCCCACCTAAACATTATGTTTGTTGTGCCTAGAATA
TCTTGTCATTGGATTTGATTACTTCCCTTTATTTTTGTGCTGGTTGCTCTTCATGGCAAAGGACTTTCCT
GTGCATAATTTTTCTTCATTGAATTCCTTTTCCTCCATGTGTTGCTAGCGACATTGAAGATGTTCTTTTT
TGTGTGCTTCTGATACGTTTGAACTATTGGAGATGTAAAATAGCACTTCTTTTAATAATTAAGAAGTGCT
CTAACATTATTTGGCATATGGTTTGAAACTTTGGTGGATAATGAGTTCCAAAGAGTGCATTTTTTCTGCC
AAGATTTGCATCCTTCATCAATATATTGATGAGCGATGTGTGAAGATAATATTTCTTGACAATTGAACAC
TTATCTTATTGTTGACTCTTTCTTTGTTTACGCCTCGATTATTCTATTAAGTACTTAATATCTCCATTGT
GTAGAAGAATGTTTAGAATTTTTGAATTTGTCTTTCGTCGTTTCCCATTAGAAGTTTTTACTGTTTGAAT
TGTGCATTGTAATTTCTGTTAAAAGGGAGAAACAACTCTCCACTAAAATCTCATTTATGTATCCACTTAT
TTAATCTTAAGTAAGTTTAAATGTCTATTTAGATGCTAATTTAGTCTAAATGAAATGATACAATTATGTT
TTAATGCCTTTTTAACCTTTTCTAAAAGACTAAAAGAGGATTCACATATTTTCCCGTTGGAATAAACTTC
AGTAGTTTGCAACACAAACTGAAAATAATAAACAATATGAAGGTAGTTACTCCTGGAGATTCAAGCAACA
ATTACGTACGAGGTTTGGAGAGGGTGGTCTATATGCAACCTTAAACAGGTAATTTTCGATATCCTCGACT
CAAGCAGAACCTATCAATCCTCGACTCAAGCAGAACCTATCAAATATGAAAAGGATATACAAAGGAGATC
CAAGAATGTGGAAGTAAAATCATTTATCTGAGCAACATTAAGAATTTAAAAGGAAAAAAAAAGACATTAT
GGTTTAAGAATCACTAGCGTATAATAATGTTTTTTTGAATTGTTTAATGGTATTTGAACTCATTGTTTGT
CTCCAAATAGCTTTCTAATCATCCATTTGAACAATCAATACTTCAATGCTATCACCAAGTCATATATGCC
ATAGCAAGGGAACCATCAAGTACCCACGCAATTACACATTTGGCAAAGAGCACCAAGCATAACGATAAGC
ACTTAACGAAGGTTTTAATCCTGTTAAGTTTTTGTGCTTTTAGGTCTGAGCATTTTGATCAAGTTACTTG
AAGAAATAGAATATGAAGATCGGAATATTTCTTCAAATATTGGTTCGTAGTAACATATTGTATTTAAAAA
ATAGTAGTATATATAAAAATGATTTATGATATGAAAAATTAGTTAATACATTAATGGACCTAATTTATAT
TGTGAATGTTAGTTGATTAAAAGAGTGCATTTCATAACTCCAAAATTCCACCATGTTAGTCATTAAATCG
ACATTCAACGAAAAGAAGATACCAAAAACAAAAAGGCTCACGCATTTTATTAGAGTACTAGAAAATCAAG
AGGCTGCAACATTAAGCACTTAAAAGATAAATACATACACATATATTAAATTATGATTAACAAAACACAG
AACTTTAAAAAGAGTACTCCAGATTTTAACAAATCAAGCTCATTTGTACAGCTCGTCCATGCCATTAAGT
TTGTGCCCCAGTTTGCTAGGGAGGTCGCAGTATCTGGCCACAGCCACCTCGTGCTGCTCGACGTAGGTTT
CTTTGTCGGCCTCCTTGATTCTTTCCAGTCTGTGGTCCACATAGTAGACGCCGGGCATCTTGAGGTTCTT
AGCGGGTTTCTTGGATCTGTATGTGGTCTTGAAGTTGCAGATCAGGTGGCCCCCGCCCACGAGCTTCAGG
GCCATGTCGGTTCTGCCTTCCAGGCCGCCGTCAGCGGGGTACAGCATCTCGGTGTTGGCCTCCCAGCCGA
GTGTTTTCTTCTGCATCACAGGGCCGTTGGATGGGAAGTTCACCCCTCTGATCTTGACGTTGTAGATGAG
GCAGCCGTCCTGGAGGCTGGTGTCCTGGGTAGCGGTCAGCACGCCCCCGTCCTCGTATGTGGTGACTCTC
TCCCATGTGAAGCCCTCAGGGAAGGACTGCTTAAAGAAGTCGGGGATGCCCTGGGTGTGGTTGATGAAGG
TTCTGCTGCCGTACATGAAGCTGGTAGCCAGGATGTCGAAGGCGAAGGGGAGAGGGCCGCCCTCGACCAC
CTTGATTCTCATGGTCTGGGTGCCCTCGTAGGGCTTGCCTTCGCCCTCGGATGTGCACTTGAAGTGGTGG
TTGTTCACGGTGCCCTCCATGTACAGCTTCATGTGCATGTTCTCCTTAATCAGCTCTTCGCCCTTAGACA
CGGCAGCCGAAGCTTTGTACAGCTCGTCCATGCCATTAAGTTTGTGCCCCAGTTTGCTAGGGAGGTCGCA
GTATCTGGCCACAGCCACCTCGTGCTGCTCGACGTAGGTTTCTTTGTCGGCCTCCTTGATTCTTTCCAGT
CTGTGGTCCACATAGTAGACGCCGGGCATCTTGAGGTTCTTAGCGGGTTTCTTGGATCTGTATGTGGTCT
TGAAGTTGCAGATCAGGTGGCCCCCGCCCACGAGCTTCAGGGCCATGTCGGTTCTGCCTTCCAGGCCGCC
GTCAGCGGGGTACAGCATCTCGGTGTTGGCCTCCCAGCCGAGTGTTTTCTTCTGCATCACAGGGCCGTTG
GATGGGAAGTTCACCCCTCTGATCTTGACGTTGTAGATGAGGCAGCCGTCCTGGAGGCTGGTGTCCTGGG
TAGCGGTCAGCACGCCCCCGTCCTCGTATGTGGTGACTCTCTCCCATGTGAAGCCCTCAGGGAAGGACTG
CTTAAAGAAGTCGGGGATGCCCTGGGTGTGGTTGATGAAGGTTCTGCTGCCGTACATGAAGCTGGTAGCC
AGGATGTCGAAGGCGAAGGGGAGAGGGCCGCCCTCGACCACCTTGATTCTCATGGTCTGGGTGCCCTCGT
AGGGCTTGCCTTCGCCCTCGGATGTGCACTTGAAGTGGTGGTTGTTCACGGTGCCCTCCATGTACAGCTT
CATGTGCATGTTCTCCTTAATCAGCTCTTCGCCCTTAGACACCATTGGACGGTGGTGGAGAAGGTCGAAT
TTGAATTTATTTAATAAAAATAAAATGAATTGAGGATGAGAAAAAAGGGGAAGGAGGTGGGAGTGAATAT
AAAGGAAGAGGAGAATGGACGCGTGGAGAAGAGTGACAGATGTTGATGAGAAAGTTTGCATGAAAAAAAT
GGATTTAGCAGAAAGAGAGATGAGTTTGAAAGTAAAGAGTCTGTTTTTACGATTTTGGCTTTTTCTCTGC
CTCTCTGTTTCTTTGTTATTTTTTGAGGGATTTTCGACACTTCAAAGGGAAAATAATAATTAACACTCTT
AGTCCCTTGAGTATAAATAAATTTAAACTTTGGTCATCGTGAATTAATATGTGTGCATTTGGATCTCTCT
GACTTTGAATCTTCACAATTTTAATGAACTGTTGAGAATTAAACTATTGAATTATTCATGTACTTCGTTA
AAATTTTAAGTATAATTTTAATAAATTTCATATTGTTTCTCTTTTTTGAATTATAATTTTTTTTAAAAAA
TTTATGAATTTCGAATACATTCAAATACAGAAGTGAAGGTGTATCGAGAGGGGAGGGATGGATTAGAAAA
AGAATAGGACATTCAAATACATCATTGGACTTTCAGATACATTAGCAGACATTCGGATACATAAAGAGAA
GATATACCAGAGATCGAGAAGGAATAAAAATATATTAACAAGAGTAGAGCAATGAATTTGAGAGAATATT
TTTGATTTTTTAAAAATGATTGAAAATTTAAGAGATTATGTAAAATAAAATGTGTGTGTATATAATTTTT
CCAAAATTTTGTTGTTATTATATGAGAAAAATTTAATACATTACTTATATGTTTCCTACTAAAAATATGG
GCTAGTAAATGGGCTTAGTCAGGAATTGGAGGGTTTTTCTGTTGTGGGCCTAATGGGCTACATTTGGGAG
CTATTTTGGGCCTTTCTATAATATGATGCTGGATTGGGCTATTTTAACAATGTTATGTATTGGATTCTAA
TTGGACTTTAGAGGATCCATGCAAGGTGCATCCTTGTAGACTGTACTCCCCATGGGAATTCGTAAAGCGG
TCCTGCTGAGCCTCGACATGTTGTCGCAAAATTCGCCCTGGACCCGCCCAACGATTTGTCGTCACTGTCA
AGGTTTGACCTGCACTTCATTTGGGGCCCACATACACCAAAAAAATGCTGCATAATTCTCGGGGCAGCAA
GTCGGTTACCCGGCCGCCGTGCTGGACCGGGTTGAATGGTGCCCGTAACTTTCGGTAGAGCGGACGGCCA
ATACTCAACTTCAAGGAATCTCACCCATGCGCGCCGGCGGGGAACCGGAGTTCCCTTCAGTGAGCGTTAT
TAGTTCGCCGCTCGGTGTGTCGTAGATACTAGCCCCTGGGGCACTTTTGAAATTTGAATAAGATTTATGT
AATCAGTCTTTTAGGTTTGACCGGTTCTGCCGCTTTTTTTAAAATTGGATTTGTAATAATAAAACGCAAT
TGTTTGTTATTGTGGCGCTCTATCATAGATGTCGCTATAAACCTATTCAGCACAATATATTGTTTTCATT
TTAATATTGTACATATAAGTAGTAGGGTACAATCAGTAAATTGAACGGAGAATATTATTCATAAAAATAC
GATAGTAACGGGTGATATATTCATTAGAATGAACCGAAACCGGCGGTAAGGATCTGAGCTACACATGCTC
AGGTTTTTTACAACGTGCACAACAGAATTGAAAGCAAATATCATGCGATCATAGGCTTCTCGCATATCTC
ATTAAAGCAGGACAAGCCTACATTTGTTCTTTCCAAATTTTGGCAATATCTTGTGCAACATTAGTGGCAT
CTATAGAAGCACCAAACAGTCCTATTCCTGTAAATCCAACTGCATACAGACCATCCTCCCCCTTCCAACC
ATTTGGGAATGGGCTTTTTGGACATCCCTCCCTTGAAAACAATTCACTCTCCTGTATCAGTAAAATTCTC
ATTAGACCAAATTTCGAAGGGGGCTATTATAGAACGAGAGAAAGTTGCTCAGATGGTAAAGAGCCCCTTA
TTCCCAATCTTAAGATTGTGAGTTCGAGTTATCAAAAGAACAAAAAGGTATGAGGAAAGGGTAAAAGAAA
AAAGACGGTTATAGTGAATTCTAACTAATTAATAACTCAAAGGAAAGAATCCACAGGATAATGAGATACC
AACTTACATGAATGTAACAAGAATCCATAAATAATTACTACATTCATTAAGAGTTCATTTGACTAAATCA
TCCTTTATAGTTGAAGGAGCTTTTATCATACTTAGTACTATATATAATTTATGATTAAACACCAATTTAA
TTAGGCATAGAAATAAAACTTGTGTATTTCCTTACCATTAACCAAGAAGTTACATTGCTGGTATAACCAG
TTGCCAAGATAACAGAGTCGATCTCTAGAATTTGTCCATTAACAAATTCTACTTTTCCTTGAGTAAATTT
CTTGATTGCTGGAACTATGTTTATTTCCTCAGGGAAATTACGACCCTGTACCTGAAAGATTAACAAAACT
AGATGATATCATTCATGTGTGAATATAATATATTCATGCGAGCAAATGAAAGATACAAGATCACTTTCTA
GTGTTACTTGAAAAATAATACTTATTGAATATAAAACTTACCGAGCTTCGAACTACCATGAATGGATTTG
CATTATGTTGGGAAAGATCAAGTGAGATATCGATCCCGGAATTGCCACAGCCAACCGCCAGCACATTTTC
TCCAGTATAGTATTCCCCAGTCTTGTACTCACAAGCATGAATAACCTGGCCACCAAAATCTTGCAATCCT
TCGAATTCGGGCACTATCATCTCAGCATTCTCTCCTGTGGCCACAATAAGCCACTTACACATGTATTCAG
AGGTTGAACCATTGATTTCAGAAACTGTTTTCACCTTCCATAAACCACATGTCTCATCATATCCAGCTAA
GTTTACTGACTCGTTGAGTTGTGGTTTGATCTCGAAATGCTTTGCATAAGATACGAGGTAGCTGATGAAT
TGGTTTTTGGTTGGATACTCTGGAAAGTCTGGTGGAAATGGCAAGCCAGGCAATTCGCAGTATTGTCGTG
GCACGTTAAGCCTAAGCCGATCGTAGGTCTTGTGTTGCCACAGAGAAGCAATGCAGTCCGCGCGTTCAAT
GATTACATACGGAACACTGTATTGCTTAAGGACAGCAGCAGTAGCCAGGCCTGAAGGGCCAGCTCCAACA
ATAAGAGGACCATTTACTTGTATGCATTTAGCAGCACAAGAGGATTTTTTTGGTTCAAGTGCATCAACAG
TTAGAGGTGAACAAGAATTAAAGCAATTCTGATTCATCATTAAATATATGTGCAACTAGGACTACTTGTG
TTTTGATAGATTTAGCGGGTGACAAGAACAAGAGGAGAAAAGAGAAAGGGGATGATAACTTGAAGTTGTG
AGGATGGTTAGGTTTATATAATAAAATTGGTCAGGCAAACGTGTTCATTGTTTAACCAGGGTGTGCAAAT
TGTGGTTTAACCCATAAACTGAACCAGAAATGGTTAATCTATCGGTTAAACGGTTTTATTGTTTTTTTTT
TTTTTTNGATATATTGATCTTTCAGTTCAATGATTAGTTCTTTGAGTTTACTTGCATACTAATTTCATAT
TTCCCTTGCATAAGTTTCGTTAGCTTGACTATGATATATTAGAGTTTGCTATAAGGGAAAAGATATACAA
ATGTATCGTTGTATCTGTGGTAAAAAGCAAGTACAATCTAATGTGTCATGTATCATTCGCATTTCAAAGT
AAAACTAAGGAGTTTAGTCTAGGTTGATATTAATAGACTGTTGTTTTGCATTAATTCTTTGTTGCGGTTG
GCAGTACCAAGCGTTGGTAAGGGAAATGATTGAATTCTATTTTACTTGATATTTTTTTCTAGTTGGAAAC
TCAGGAACAAATGTTTTCTTACTAGAAAAAATAATTAGAAACAAAAGCAGCATATGAGGAATCTTCAAAT
ACATGTGAATTAGAACTCTTGACACCAAAAGTTTCAACGCAACAAGGAGATGAGCAAATGTGATCTCCAC
ATTTGCTTCCTATATCACTCTCTCATTACAAGCAGCAAACCACAACAAAAAATTTCGCCTATGATAAAGT
ATGCTTGATTTCACTCCACAAGGCATCCCAAAGATGTTGATCTAGCCGTCACTCTAAGCCACCAAACACA
GACACCATTAATTTATCATGATACTTTTCTGGATAAATTCTGAAAACCAGAGCCAAGACACATGAGATTG
ACAGTTCCTGTGGAGGCATCAGGTTTCATGACAAACTTAACACCCAAAAAATCTCTGATGTGCCTTAATG
CTGCTCCGAGCTCGAATTCTAGTAGCGTTGTCAATCAATTGGCAAGTCATAAAATGCATTAAAAAATATT
TTCATACTCAACTACAAATCCATGAGTATAACTATAATTATAAAGCAATGATTAGAATCTGACAAGGATT
CTGGAAAATTACATAAAGGAAAGTTCATAAATGTCTAAAACACAAGAGGACATACTTGTATTCAGTAACA
TTTGCAGCTTTTCTAGGTCTGAAAATATATTTGTTGCCTAGTGAATAAGCATAATGGTACAACTACAAGT
GTTTTACTCCTCATATTAACTTCGGTCATTAGAGGCCACGATTTGACACATTTTTACTCAAAACAAAATG
TTTGCATATCTCTTATAATTTCAAATTCAACACACAACAAATAAGAGAAAAAACAAATAATATTAATTTG
AGAATGAACAAAAGGACCATATCATTCATTAACTCTTCTCCATCCATTTCCATTTCACAGTTCGATAGCG
AAAACCGAATAAAAAACACAGTAAATTACAAGCACAACAAATGGTACAAGAAAAACAGTTTTCCCAATGC
CATAATACTCAAACTCAGTAGGATTCTGGTGTGTGCGCAATGAAACTGATGCATTGAACTTGACGAACGT
TGTCGAAACCGATGATACGAACGAAAGCTCTAAGCTCAGACTTTACGCTTCTTCTTTGGGTCAGCCCTAG
AGTCACCACCCAACTGCGACAGATCTATCCTTGTCTCATAGAGCCCTGTAATAGATTGGTGAATAAGGGT
AGCGTCCAACACTTCCTTGGTTGATGTGTAGCGCTTTCTGTCGATAGTGGTATCGAAGTACTTAAAGGCT
GCTGGGGCTCCCAGATTGGTCAGTGTGAACAGGTGGATGATGTTTTCCGCTTGTTCCCTTATCGGCTTAT
CTCTGTGCTTGTTGTACGCGGAAAGCACCTTTAATTGTAGAAAACCAGTAAAACATGGACAATTAGGAGG
CATCGATTATCTAACCAAAGACTTTAACAACACTAATCTGCCACTAATATTCATGAGAAGTCCTTACCTT
ATCGAGGTTAGCGTCTGCAAGAATGACCCGCTTGGAAAATTCGCTGATCTGCTCTATGATCTCATCAAGA
TAGTGCTTGTGCTGCTCGACAAACAACTGCTTCTGCTCGTTGTCCTCTGGTGACCCCTTCAGCTTCTCAT
AGTGTGAGGCCAAGTACAGGAAGTTGACGTACTTACTGGGCAATGCCAGCTCGTTGCCCTTCTGCAGTTC
TCCGGCAGATGCCAGCATGCGTTTTCTGCCATTTTCCAATTCGAAAAGCGAATACTTGGGCAGTTTGATA
ATGAGGTCTTTCTTCACCTCTTTGTAACCTGGTTTGTATAATTTTGGTTCAGTTAATTAGGAAAATTACA
TAATGGCTCCAAAAAAAAATTATCGACCTTTTACCAAAAAAAATAAAATTTATCGACCTTGACAGGAAAA
AGTTACAAATCAAAAGAAAGAATATCGTCTGGCATCCAATATTTTACCTTTAGCCTCGAGGAAGTCGATC
GGATTCTTCTCGAACGAGGACCTTTCCATTATGGTAATTCCAAGCAGTTCCTTGACGCTTTTCAGTTTCT
TGCTCTTGCCCTTCTCCACCTTGGCCACTACCAGTACGCTGTATGCCACGGTAGGGCTATCAAAGCCTCC
GTATTTCTTCGGATCCCAATCCTTCTTCCTCGCAATCAGTTTGTCGGAGTTGCGCTTAGGGAGAATGGAC
TCCTTGGAGAAACCACCGGTTTGAACCTCCGTTTTCTTGACTATGTTGACTTGGGGCATGCTGAGAACCT
TACGCACAGTCGCAAAATCCCTGCCCTTATCCCAGACAATCTCACCTGCAAGAAACAGCAAAGAGAGAGT
TAAGATATAAGTGAACAAGAAAGTCTTGGGATCGACATACATACAATCAATTGATCAAATTCCTAGGATT
AAACATATGAAATAGGAAAGACAGACCTGTTTCGCCATTTGTCTCGATCAGAGGCCTCTTCCGGATTTCA
CCATTCGCCAGAGTGATCTCTGTCTTGAAGAAGTTCATGATATTCGAGTAAAAGAAGTATTTCGCGGTAG
CCTTGCCGATCTCTTGTTCTGACTTCGCGATCATCTTCCTAACGTCGTACACCTTGTAATCCCCGTACAC
AAACTCAGACTCCAGTTTCGGATACTTCTTGATGAGAGCAGTGCCAACAACGGCGTTCAGGTAGGCGTCA
TGGGCATGATGGTAGTTGTTGATCTCGCGAACCTTGTAAAACTGGAAGTCCTTCCGGAAGTCACTAACCA
GTTTGCTCTTGAGGGTGATCACCTGCGTAACCATCAAAAGTCAATATGGATTCATCACAAATTAATCAGG
AATAGAAAGATCGGGTGGCCTTGAAGTTGATCAAATAAAAAGTTTCGAACTTTAGTTTGATATGGTAAAG
GAAAGTTGGAAACTTTACCTTTACCTCCCTGATAAGTTTGTCATTCTCATCATACTTCGTATTCATACGC
GAATCGAGTATCTGGGCCACATGTTTCGTAATCTGACGAGTTTCAACCAACTGGCGCTTGATGAAGCCGG
CTTTGTCGAGCTCAGACAGTCCGCCCCTTTCTGCCTTCGTGAGATTGTCGAATTTCCGTTGGGTTATGAG
CTTAGCATTCAAAAGCTGCCTCCAATAGTTCTTCATCTTCTTCACAACCTCCTCGCTGGGTACATTGTCG
GATTTTCCGCGGTTCTTGTCTGAGCGCGTAAGGACCTATAACACGGGAGAAACCAAAAAGCAAACTCATT
TCACGCCAAATACTACAGATTTCTCAAAAATTAAGTTATAATCCATATATCCTGACAAGAAATTGATTAA
AACACAGTTGCTTTACCTTGTTGTCAATACTATCGTCCTTCAGGAAAGATTGAGGGACAATGTGATCCAC
ATCATAGTCGGAGAGTCTGTTAATGTCGAGCTCTTGGTCGACGTACATATCTCTCCCATTCTGGAGGTAA
TAGAGGTACAGCTTCTCGTTCTGGAGTTGAGTATTTTCGACTGGGTGCTCTTTCAGAATCTGACTCCCAA
GCTCCTTGATGCCTTCCTCTATCCGCTTCATGCGCTCCCGTGAGTTCTTCTGCCCTTTCTGAGTCGTCTG
GTTTTCCCTCGCCATCTCGATGACGATGTTCTCCGGCTTATGGCGGCCCATGACCTGTAGCAATAATTAA
AACAAAAATACCACAAACAGTTAGAACTGAGGCAAGAAGAATGAATGCAGAGAAAAAAAATCTTAGCTAT
TCATGGAAATGGAAGTGCGACGAACACCTAAAATGCAAGGAGCATAACCAAATGCAGAACTTACCTTCAC
CAGCTCATCCACAACCTTCACTGTCTGCAGTATGCCCTTCTTTATAGCTGGCGATCCAGCCAGGTTGGCT
ATGTGTTCGTGAAGGCTATCGCCCTGACCTGACACTTGGGCCTTCTGGATATCTTCTTTGAAGGTCAGTG
AGTCATCGTGAATAAGCTGCATGAAGTTCCGATTCGCAAAACCGTCGGATTTGAGAAAGTCCAGTATAGT
CTTGCCGGATTGCTTGTCGCGGATGCCGTTGATGAGCTTCCTGGAGAGCCTTCCCCAACCTAAAACATAG
AACAAACATTTGTCTCATCACAAATATGCATCAAGGAACACTCAGAAGTTAGTCATATACCCAAATTCTT
GAAACTAGAGAAACAAAAAAAGAGGGATCATTGCGGAAACCTTTTGACCTCTTACCTGTATATCTCCTCC
TCTTCAACTGCTTCATGACCTTGTCATCGAACAGATGCGCATAAGTCTTAAGGCGCTCCTCGATCATTTC
TCTGTCCTCAAACAGCGTGAGAGTCAGCACGATGTCCTCGAGGATGTCCTCGTTCTCCTCGTTGTCAAGG
AAGTCCTTGTCCTTGATGATTTTCAACAGGTCATGGTATGTGCCAAGAGAGGCATTGAACCTATCCTCAA
CGCCGCTGATTTCCACAGAATCAAAGCATTCGATCTTCTTAAAGTAGTCCTCTTTAAGCTGTTTCACAGT
GACCTTCCGATTGGTTTTGAACAAGAGATCGACAATGGCCTTCTTCTGCTCACCTGTTATAACAGTAAAA
ATTACTTTAGAAACAAAACAAAAGTGTGGTCTTTTAGGAATGATTATTGATCAGTTCATAGTTTAAAATC
TTGTGTTTTTATCGTAAAAGTGTGGACCAGGATTTACCTGACAGGAAGGCCGGTTTGCGCATCCCCTCCG
TCACATATTTCACCTTCGTCAGCTCGTTGTAGACCGTGAAGTATTCGTACAGGAGACTATGCTTGGGCAG
GACTTTCTCATTTGGGAGATTCTTATCGAAGTTGGTCATCCTTTCGATGAAGGACTGTGCACTCGCACCC
TTGTCCACGACCTCTTCGAAGTTCCAAGGCGTGATAGTCTCCTCGGATTTGCGTGTCATCCACGCAAACC
GCGAGTTCCCGCGTGCGAGTGGACCTAATGAATTAATAGAAAAATCAGGCAAATTAGAAAAGAAATAATT
CTCAAAAGAGAACAACTGAGGTCAGAAAATAGCATTCATCAACTGAAACTAGGTATTTCTTCATATGATA
CTAACCTACATAGTAGGGAATGCGGAACGTGAGGATCTTTTCAATCTTCTCTCTGTTGTCTTTCAGGAAC
GGATAGAAGTCCTCTTGCCTCCTCAAGATAGCATGCAGCTCACCGAGGTGGATCTGGTGCGGTATGCTGC
CATTGTCGAAGGTACGCTGCTTCCGAAGCAAATCTTCGCGGTTCAATTTAACGAGCAGCTCCTCTGTACC
GTCCATCTTTTCCAGAATAGGCTTGATGAATTTGTAGAATTCCTCCTGACTTGCACCTAATAATATCATC
AGAGGAAAACTCAATTCTTATATCTTACAGAAATGAACAACAAAATACATGTAGCAGAGAGGAAAACAAT
CATAAGTAACAACTTACCTCCATCAATGTACCCTGCGTAGCCATTCTTCGATTGGTCAAAGAAAATCTCC
TTGTACTTCTCGGGGAGTTGCTGGCGAACCAAAGCCTTCAGAAGGGTCAGATCCTGGTGATGCTCGTCGT
ACCTCTTGATCATGGAGGCGCTAAGTGGCGCTTTGGTTATCTCCGTGTTGACCCGCAGAATGTCACTGAG
CAAGATAGCGTCTGACAGATTCTTGGCAGCCAAGAACAGGTCGGCATACTGATCACCTACAAAAGTTTAA
AAGACTCAATTTTAACTCTACAGCTTCAAATAAATTTCCGCAAAGAAATTGATAGGTTTAGACAACAAAA
GAAGAGTTCCAATTTCAAGAGCACCTATTTGGGCGAGCAGATTGTCCAGATCATCATCGTATGTATCCTT
TGACAGCTGCAGCTTCGCGTCCTCGGCGAGGTCAAAGTTGCTTTTGAAGTTAGGGGTGAGGCCCAGAGAC
AGTGCAATCAGATTCCCGAACAAGCCGTTCTTCTTCTCGCCTGGCAATTGAGCGATCAGATTCTCAAGCC
GTCTGGACTTCGAAAGTCTGGCAGACAGTATTGCCTTGGCGTCGACACCTGAGATTGTTTGCAAAGAAAA
ATCTCAAAGCATGTACAATCTATAAACTTATGATGGAAAAAGAAAAGAAAGGTAACTAAGGAATGTTACC
TGATGCATTGATGGGGTTCTCCTCGAACAGCTGATTGTAGGTTTGGACGAGCTGAATGAACAGTTTATCC
ACATCGGAGTTATCCGGGTTGAGGTCCCCTTCGATCAAGAAATGGCCACGAAACTTTATCATGTGCGCGA
GAGCCAGGTATATGAGCCGAAGGTCTGCCTTATCGGTTGAGTCCACCAGCTTCTTGCGAAGGTGGTATAT
AGTCGGATACTTTTCATGATAGGCTACTTCGTCAACAATATTCCCAAAGATGGGGTGACGCTCGTGTTTC
TTATCTTCCTCTACCAGGAAGGATTCCTCGAGGCGATGGAAGAACGAGTCGTCAACCTGCAAAATCAAGT
TTATTGATCATCAAGTGAGTTTACATGTAGTTAAATGCTTTCAGTAATATCCCAATGAAGCAGGATATGC
TTTCAGTACAAAATACATAAGCATACTATATCATAAAAATCCTTACCTTCGCCATCTCGTTGCTAAAGAT
CTCTTGGAGATAACAGATTCTGTTCTTCCTGCGAGTGTACCTTCTCCTCGCAGTACGTTTAAGCCTTGTC
GCCTCCGCGGTTTCTCCAGAGTCAAAGAGCAGAGCTCCGATCAAGTTCTTCTTAATGCTGTGCCTATCTG
TGTTGCCCAGCACTTTAAATTTCTTCGAAGGTACCTTGTATTCATCGGTGATAACGGCCCACCCAACTGA
GTTCGTACCAATATCAAGTCCAATGCTGTACTTCTTGTCCATTGCAGATTTGTACAGCTCGTCCATGCCG
AGAGTGATCCCGGCGGCGGTCACGAACTCCAGCAGGACCATGTGATCGCGCTTCTCGTTGGGGTCTTTGC
TCAGCTTGGACTGAGTACTCAGGTAGTGGTTGTCGGGCAGCAGCACGGGGCCGTCGCCGATGGGGGTGTT
CTGCTGGTAGTGGTCGGCGAGCTGCACGCTGCCGTCCTCGATGTTGTGGCGGATCTTGAAGTTCACCTTG
ATGCCGTTCTTCTGCTTGTCGGCCATGATATAGACGTTGTGGCTGTTGTAGTTGTACTCCAGCTTGTGCC
CCAGGATGTTGCCGTCCTCCTTGAAGTCGATGCCCTTCAGCTCGATGCGGTTCACCAGGGTGTCGCCCTC
GAACTTCACCTCGGCGCGGGTCTTGTAGTTGCCGTCGTCCTTGAAGAAGATGGTGCGCTCCTGGACGTAG
CCTTCGGGCATGGCGGACTTGAAGAAGTCGTGCTGCTTCATGTGGTCGGGGTAGCGGCTGAAGCACTGCA
CGCCGTAGGTCAGGGTGGTCACGAGGGTGGGCCAGGGCACGGGCAGCTTGCCGGTGGTGCAGATGAACTT
CAGGGTCAGCTTGCCGTAGGTGGCATCGCCCTCGCCCTCGCCGGACACGCTGAACTTGTGGCCGTTTACG
TCGCCGTCCAGCTCGACCAGGATGGGCACCACCCCGGTGAACAGCTCCTCGCCCTTGCTCACTGCGGCAG
CTGAGTCGAGTTTAACTCTTTTGGCAGCAGGAGCCATGGTATCGATAATTGTAAATGTAATTGTAATGTT
GTTTGTTGTTTGTTGTTGTTGGTAATTGTTGTAAAAATGAGCTCTTATACTCGAGCGTGTCCTCTCCAAA
TGAAATGAACTTCCTTATATAGAGGAAGGGTCTTGCGAAGGATAGTGGGATTGTGCGTCATCCCTTACGT
CAGTGGAGATGTCACATCAATCCACTTGCTTTGTAGACGTGGTTGGAACCTCTTCTTTTTCCACGATGCT
CCTCGTGGGTGGGGGTCCATCTTTGGGACCACTGTCGGCAGAGAGATCTTGAATGATAGCCTTTCCTTTA
TCGCAATGATGGCATTTGTAGGAGCCACCTTCCTTTTCTACTGTCCTTTCGATGAAGTGACAGATAGCTG
GGCAATGGAATCCGAGGAGGTTTCCCGAAATTATCCTTTGTTGAAAAGTCTCAATAGCCCTTTGATCTTC
TGAGACTGTATCTTTGACATTTTTGGAGTAGACCAGAGTGTCGTGCTCCACCATGTTGACGAAGATTTTC
TTCTTGTCATTGAGTCGTAAAAGACTCTGTATGAACTGTTCGCCAGTCTTGACGGCGAGTTCTGTTAGAT
CCTCGATTTGAATCTTAGACTCCATGCATGGCCTTAGATTCAGTAGGAACTACCTTTTTAGAGACTCCAA
TCTCTATTACTTGCCTTGGTTTATGAAGCAAGCCTTGAATCGTCCATACTGGAATAGTACTTCTGATCTT
GAGAAATATGTCTTTCTCTGTGTTCTTGATGCAATTAGTCCTGAATCTTTTGACTGCATCTTTAACCTTC
TTGGGAAGGTATTTGATCTCCTGGAGATTGTTACTCGGGTAGATCGTCTTGATGAGACTTGCTGCGTAGG
CCTCTCTAACCATCTGTGGGTCAGCATTCTTTCTGAAATTGAAGAGGCTAACCTTCTCATTATCAGTGGT
GAACATAGTGTCGTCACCTTCACCTTCGAACTTCCTTCCTAGATCGTAAAGATAGAGGAAATCGTCCATT
GTAATCTCCGGGGCAAAGGAGATCTCTTTTGGGGCTGGATCACTGCTGGGCCTTTTGGTTCCTAGCGTGA
GCCAGTGGGCTTTTTGCTTTGGTGGGCTTGTTAGGGCCTTAGCAAAGCTCTTGGGCTTGAGTTGAGCTTC
TCCTTTGGGGATGAAGTTCAACCTGTCTGTTTGCTGACTTGTTGTGTACGCGTCAGCTGCTGCTCTTGCC
TCTGTAATAGTGGCAAATTTCTTGTGTGCAACTCCGGGAACGCCGTTTGTTGCCGCCTTTGTACAACCCC
AGTCATCGTATATACCGGCATGTGGACCGTTATACACAACGTAGTAGTTGATATGAGGGTGTTGAATACC
CGATTCTGCTCTGAGAGGAGCAACTGTGCTGTTAAGCTCAGATTTTTGTGGGATTGGAATTCCTCCAAGC
TTGAATTCTTGCAGAGACCGAGACGTTGATCGGCACGTAAGAGGTTCCAACTTTCACCATAATGAAATAA
GATCACTACCGGGCGTATTTTTTGAGTTATCGAGATTTTCAGGAGCTAAGGAAGCTAAAATGGAGAAAAA
AATCACTGGATATACCACCGTTGATATATCCCAATGGCATCGTAAAGAACATTTTGAGGCATTTCAGTCA
GTTGCTCAATGTACCTATAACCAGACCGTTCAGCTGGATATTACGGCCTTTTTAAAGACCGTAAAGAAAA
ATAAGCACAAGTTTTATCCGGCCTTTATTCACATTCTTGCCCGCCTGATGAATGCTCATCCGGAATTCCG
TATGGCAATGAAAGACGGTGAGCTGGTGATATGGGATAGTGTTCACCCTTGTTACACCGTTTTCCATGAG
CAAACTGAAACGTTTTCATCGCTCTGGAGTGAATACCACGACGATTTCCGGCAGTTTCTACACATATATT
CGCAAGATGTGGCGTGTTACGGTGAAAACCTGGCCTATTTCCCTAAAGGGTTTATTGAGAATATGTTTTT
CGTCTCAGCCAATCCCTGGGTGAGTTTCACCAGTTTTGATTTAAACGTGGCCAATATGGACAACTTCTTC
GCCCCCGTTTTCACCATGGGCAAATATTATACGCAAGGCGACAAGGTGCTGATGCCGCTGGCGATTCAGG
TTCATCATGCCGTTTGTGATGGCTTCCATGTCGGCAGAATGCTTAATGAATTACAACAGTACTGCGATGA
GTGGCAGGGGGGGCGTAAACGCCGCGTGGATCCGGCTTACTAAAAGCCAGATAACAGTATGCGTATTTGC
GCGCTGATTTTTGCGGTATAAGAATATATACTGATATGTATACCCGAAGTATGTCAAAAAGAGGTATGCT
ATGAAGCAGCGTATTACAGTGACAGTTGACAGCGACAGCTATCAGTTGCTCAAGGCATATATGATGTCAA
TATCTCCGGTCTGGTAAGCACAACCATGCAGAATGAAGCCCGTCGTCTGCGTGCCGAACGCTGGAAAGCG
GAAAATCAGGAAGGGATGGCTGAGGTCGCCCGGTTTATTGAAATGAACGGCTCTTTTGCTGACGAGAACA
GGGGCTGGTGAAATGCAGTTTAAGGTTTACACCTATAAAAGAGAGAGCCGTTATCGTCTGTTTGTGGATG
TACAGAGTGATATTATTGACACGCCCGGGCGACGGATGGTGATCCCCCTGGCCAGTGCACGTCTGCTGTC
AGATAAAGTCTCCCGTGAACTTTACCCAGTGGTGCATATCGGGGATGAAAGCTGGCGCATGATGACCACC
GATATGGCCAGTGTGCCGGTTTCCGTTATCGGGGAAGAAGTGGCTGATCTCAGCCACCGCGAAAATGACA
TCAAAAACGCCATTAACCTGATGTTCTGGGGAATATAAATGTCAGGCTCCCTTATACACAGCCAGTCGGT
CTCAGCTTCTGCAGGCATGCGACGTCGAGCTTAGCTTGAGCTTGGATCAGATTGTCGTTTCCCGCCTTCA
GTTTAAACTATCAGTGTTTGACAGGATATATTGGCGGGTAAACCTAAGAGAAAAGAGCGTTTATTAGAAT
AATCGGATATTTAAAAGGGCGTGAAAAGGTTTATCCGTTCGTCCATTTGTATGTGCATGCCAACCACAGG
GTTCCCCTCGGGATCAAAGTACTTTAAAGTACTTTAAAGTACTTTAAAGTACTTTGATCCAACCCCTCCG
CTGCTATAGTGCAGTCGGCTTCTGACGTTCAGTGCAGCCGTGTTCTGAAAACGACATGTCGCACAAGTCC
TAAGTTACGCGACAGGCTGCCGCCCTGCCCTT
